>Addgene plasmid #243789 | mGreenLantern-[(A OR S) AND T] OR (C AND V)-SpyTag | addgene full sequence | sequence record 486131 | Addgene NGS Result
TGGCGAATGGG
[124 nt withheld, positions 12-135]
C
[91 nt withheld, positions 137-227]
A
[49 nt withheld, positions 229-277]
CCTTTGACGTTGGAGTCCACGTTCTTT
[37 nt withheld, positions 305-341]
ACCCTATCTCGGTCTATTCTTTTGATTTATAAGGGATTTTGCCGATTTCGGCCTATTGGTTAAAAAATGA
GCTGATTTAACAAAAATTTAACGCGAATTTTAACAAAATATTAACGTTTACAATTTCAGGTGGCACTTTT
CGGGGAAATGTGCGCGGAACCCCTATTTGTTTATTTTTCTAAATACATTCAAATATGTATCCGCTCATGA
ATTAATTCTTAGAAAAACTCATCGAGCATCAAATGAAACTGCAATTTATTCATATCAGGATTATCAATAC
CATATTTTTGAAAAAGCCGTTTCTGTAATGAAGGAGAAAACTCACCGAGGCAGTTCCATAGGATGGCAAG
ATCCTGGTATCGGTCTGCGATTCCGACTCGTCCAACATCAATACAACCTATTAATTTCCCCTCGTCAAAA
ATAAGGTTATCAAGTGAGAAATCACCATGAGTGACGACTGAATCCGGTGAGAATGGCAAAAGTTTATGCA
TTTCTTTCCAGACTTGTTCAACAGGCCAGCCATTACGCTCGTCATCAAAATCACTCGCATCAACCAAACC
GTTATTCATTCGTGATTGCGCCTGAGCGAGACGAAATACGCGATCGCTGTTAAAAGGACAATTACAAACA
GGAATCGAATGCAACCGGCGCAGGAACACTGCCAGCGCATCAACAATATTTTCACCTGAATCAGGATATT
CTTCTAATACCTGGAATGCTGTTTTCCCGGGGATCGCAGTGGTGAGTAACCATGCATCATCAGGAGTACG
GATAAAATGCTTGATGGTCGGAAGAGGCATAAATTCCGTCAGCCAGTTTAGTCTGACCATCTCATCTGTA
ACATCATTGGCAACGCTACCTTTGCCATGTTTCAGAAACAACTCTGGCGCATCGGGCTTCCCATACAATC
GATAGATTGTCGCACCTGATTGCCCGACATTATCGCGAGCCCATTTATACCCATATAAATCAGCATCCAT
GTTGGAATTTAATCGCGGCCTAGAGCAAGACGTTTCCCGTTGAATATGGCTCATAACACCCCTTGTATTA
CTGTTTATGTAAGCAGACAGTTTTATTGTTCATGACCAAAATCCCTTAACGTGAGTTTTCGTTCCACTGA
GCGTCAGACCCCGTAGAAAAGATCAAAGGATCTTCTTGAGATCCTTTTTTTCTGCGCGTAATCTGCTGCT
TGCAAACAAAAAAACCACCGCTACCAGCGGTGGTTTGTTTGCCGGATCAAGAGCTACCAACTCTTTTTCC
GAAGGTAACTGGCTTCAGCAGAGCGCAGATACCAAATACTGTCCTTCTAGTGTAGCCGTAGTTAGGCCAC
CACTTCAAGAACTCTGTAGCACCGCCTACATACCTCGCTCTGCTAATCCTGTTACCAGTGGCTGCTGCCA
GTGGCGATAAGTCGTGTCTTACCGGGTTGGACTCAAGACGATAGTTACCGGATAAGGCGCAGCGGTCGGG
CTGAACGGGGGGTTCGTGCACACAGCCCAGCTTGGAGCGAACGACCTACACCGAACTGAGATACCTACAG
CGTGAGCTATGAGAAAGCGCCACGCTTCCCGAAGGGAGAAAGGCGGACAGGTATCCGGTAAGCGGCAGGG
TCGGAACAGGAGAGCGCACGAGGGAGCTTCCAGGGGGAAACGCCTGGTATCTTTATAGTCCTGTCGGGTT
TCGCCACCTCTGACTTGAGCGTCGATTTTTGTGATGCTCGTCAGGGGGGCGGAGCCTATGGAAAAACGCC
AGCAACGCGGCCTTTTTACGGTTCCTGGCCTTTTGCTGGCCTTTTGCTCACATGTTCTTTCCTGCGTTAT
CCCCTGATTCTGTGGATAACCGTATTACCGCCTTTGAGTGAGCTGATACCGCTCGCCGCAGCCGAACGAC
CGAGCGCAGCGAGTCAGTGAGCGAGGAAGCGGAAGAGCGCCTGATGCGGTATTTTCTCCTTACGCATCTG
TGCGGTATTTCACACCGCATATATGGTGCACTCTCAGTACAATCTGCTCTGATGCCGCATAGTTAAGCCA
GTATACACTCCGCTATCGCTACGTGACTGGGTCATGGCTGCGCCCCGACACCCGCCAACACCCGCTGACG
CGCCCTGACGGGCTTGTCTGCTCCCGGCATCCGCTTACAGACAAGCTGTGACCGTCTCCGGGAGCTGCAT
GTGTCAGAGGTTTTCACCGTCATCACCGAAACGCGCGAGGCAGCTGCGGTAAAGCTCATCAGCGTGGTCG
TGAAGCGATTCACAGATGTCTGCCTGTTCATCCGCGTCCAGCTCGTTGAGTTTCTCCAGAAGCGTTAATG
TCTGGCTTCTGATAAAGCGGGCCATGTTAAGGGCGGTTTTTTCCTGTTTGGTCACTGATGCCTCCGTGTA
AGGGGGATTTCTGTTCATGGGGGTAATGATACCGATGAAACGAGAGAGGATGCTCACGATACGGGTTACT
GATGATGAACATGCCCGGTTACTGGAACGTTGTGAGGGTAAACAACTGGCGGTATGGATGCGGCGGGACC
AGAGAAAAATCACTCAGGGTCAATGCCAGCGCTTCGTTAATACAGATGTAGGTGTTCCACAGGGTAGCCA
GCAGCATCCTGCGATGCAGATCCGGAACATAATGGTGCAGGGCGCTGACTTCCGCGTTTCCAGACTTTAC
GAAACACGGAAACCGAAGACCATTCATGTTGTTGCTCAGGTCGCAGACGTTTTGCAGCAGCAGTCGCTTC
ACGTTCGCTCGCGTATCGGTGATTCATTCTGCTAACCAGTAAGGCAACCCCGCCAGCCTAGCCGGGTCCT
CAACGACAGGAGCACGATCATGCGCACCCGTGGGGCCGCCATGCCGGCGATAATGGCCTGCTTCTCGCCG
AAACGTTTGGTGGCGGGACCAGTGACGAAGGCTTGAGCGAGGGCGTGCAAGATTCCGAATACCGCAAGCG
ACAGGCCGATCATCGTCGCGCTCCAGCGAAAGCGGTCCTCGCCGAAAATGACCCAGAGCGCTGCCGGCAC
CTGTCCTACGAGTTGCATGATAAAGAAGACAGTCATAAGTGCGGCGACGATAGTCATGCCCCGCGCCCAC
CGGAAGGAGCTGACTGGGTTGAAGGCTCTCAAGGGCATCGGTCGAGATCCCGGTGCCTAATGAGTGAGCT
AACTTACATTAATTGCGTTGCGCTCACTGCCCGCTTTCCAGTCGGGAAACCTGTCGTGCCAGCTGCATTA
ATGAATCGGCCAACGCGCGGGGAGAGGCGGTTTGCGTATTGGGCGCCAGGGTGGTTTTTCTTTTCACCAG
TGAGACGGGCAACAGCTGATTGCCCTTCACCGCCTGGCCCTGAGAGAGTTGCAGCAAGCGGTCCACGCTG
GTTTGCCCCAGCAGGCGAAAATCCTGTTTGATGGTGGTTAACGGCGGGATATAACATGAGCTGTCTTCGG
TATCGTCGTATCCCACTACCGAGATGTCCGCACCAACGCGCAGCCCGGACTCGGTAATGGCGCGCATTGC
GCCCAGCGCCATCTGATCGTTGGCAACCAGCATCGCAGTGGGAACGATGCCCTCATTCAGCATTTGCATG
GTTTGTTGAAAACCGGACATGGCACTCCAGTCGCCTTCCCGTTCCGCTATCGGCTGAATTTGATTGCGAG
TGAGATATTTATGCCAGCCAGCCAGACGCAGACGCGCCGAGACAGAACTTAATGGGCCCGCTAACAGCGC
GATTTGCTGGTGACCCAATGCGACCAGATGCTCCACGCCCAGTCGCGTACCGTCTTCATGGGAGAAAATA
ATACTGTTGATGGGTGTCTGGTCAGAGACATCAAGAAATAACGCCGGAACATTAGTGCAGGCAGCTTCCA
CAGCAATGGCATCCTGGTCATCCAGCGGATAGTTAATGATCAGCCCACTGACGCGTTGCGCGAGAAGATT
GTGCACCGCCGCTTTACAGGCTTCGACGCCGCTTCGTTCTACCATCGACACCACCACGCTGGCACCCAGT
TGATCGGCGCGAGATTTAATCGCCGCGACAATTTGCGACGGCGCGTGCAGGGCCAGACTGGAGGTGGCAA
CGCCAATCAGCAACGACTGTTTGCCCGCCAGTTGTTGTGCCACGCGGTTGGGAATGTAATTCAGCTCCGC
CATCGCCGCTTCCACTTTTTCCCGCGTTTTCGCAGAAACGTGGCTGGCCTGGTTCACCACGCGGGAAACG
GTCTGATAAGAGACACCGGCATACTCTGCGACATCGTATAACGTTACTGGTTTCACATTCACCACCCTGA
ATTGACTCTCTTCCGGGCGCTATCATGCCATACCGCGAAAGGTTTTGCGCCATTCGATGGTGTCCGGGAT
CTCGACGCTCTCCCTTATGCGACTCCTGCATTAGGAAGCAGCCCAGTAGTAGGTTGAGGCCGTTGAGCAC
CGCCGCCGCAAGGAATGGTGCATGCAAGGAGATGGCGCCCAACAGTCCCCCGGCCACGGGGCCTGCCACC
ATACCCACGCCGAAACAAGCGCTCATGAGCCCGAAGTGGCGAGCCCGATCTTCCCCATCGGTGATGTCGG
CGATATAGGCGCCAGCAACCGCACCTGTGGCGCCGGTGATGCCGGCCACGATGCGTCCGGCGTAGAGGAT
CGAGATCGATCTCGATCCCGCGAAATTAATACGACTCACTATAGGGGAATTGTGAGCGGATAACAATTCC
CCTCTAGAAATAATTTTGTTTAACTTTAAGAAGGAGATATACATATGGGAAGTTCAGTAAAAATTATAAG
CAGGAAGAGCCTGGGTACGCAGAATGTGTACGACATCGGTGTGGAGAAGGACCACAATTTCTTATTGAAG
AATGGTCTGGTGGCGAGCAACTGCTTTAACGGTGGTTCCGGCGGGTCCGGTGGTAGCATGGTTAGCAAAG
GCGAGGAACTGTTCACCGGTGTTGTTCCGATTTTGGTAGAGTTGGACGGCGACGTTAATGGCCATAAGTT
CTCTGTTCGTGGTGAGGGCGAAGGTGACGCTACCAACGGTAAGTTGACGTTGAAGTTTATCTGCACCACC
GGTAAATTGCCAGTTCCGTGGCCGACGTTGGTTACCACGCTGGGCTATGGCGTGGCCTGCTTCGCCCGTT
ATCCGGACCACATGAAACAACATGATTTTTTCAAGTCTGCTATGCCGGAAGGTTACGTGCAAGAGCGTAC
CATTAGCTTTAAAGATGATGGCACCTACAAAACCCGCGCTGAAGTCAAATTCGAGGGTGATACCCTTGTC
AATCGTATCGTTCTGAAGGGCATCGACTTCAAGGAAGATGGTAACATTCTGGGCCACAAGTTGGAATACA
ATTTCAACAGCCACAAAGTGTATATTACCGCCGATAAACAAAAAAACGGCATCAAAGCAAACTTCAAGAC
CAGACACAACGTCGAGGACGGCGGCGTTCAACTGGCGGATCACTACCAACAAAACACCCCGATCGGTGAT
GGTCCGGTTCTGCTGCCGGACAACCATTACCTGAGCCACCAGTCCAAGCTCAGCAAAGACCCGAATGAGA
AGCGTGATCACATGGTACTTAAGGAGCGCGTCACTGCGGCTGGTATCACACATGACATGGATGAACTGTA
CAAGGGCGGCAGTGGCGGCAGCGGCGGTTCCGAAAATCTGTACTTCCAAAGCGGCGGATCTGGCGGCAGC
GGTGGTAGCAAGCTGGGCGACATCGAGTTCATCAAGGTGAATAAAGGAGGTTCTGGCGGCAGTGGTGGCT
CTTTGGAGGTTCTATTCCAAGGTCCGGGTGGCTCTGGTGGTAGCGGTGGCTCGGCCCATATTGTTATGGT
TGATGCGTATAAGCCCACCAAAGGTGGCTCGGGTGGTAGCGGTGGTTCGGAAACGGTGCGCTTTCAGAGC
GGCGGTTCTGGCGGCAGCGGTGGTAGCCACCACCACCACCATCACGGCGGTAGCGGCGGTTCGGGCGGTT
CAAAACCGCTGCGTGGTGCAGTTTTTAGCCTGCAGAAACAACATCCGGATTATCCGGACATCTACGGTGC
GATTGACCAGAACGGCACGTACCAGAACGTCCGCACCGGTGAGGACGGTAAACTGACCTTTAAGAACCTG
AGTGATGGTAAATATCGTCTCTTTGAGAACTCAGAGCCGGCGGGTTACAAGCCGGTGCAGAACAAGCCGA
TCGTGGCGTTTCAAATTGTGAACGGCGAGGTTCGTGATGTGACTTCAATTGTCCCGCAGGATATTCCGGC
GACCTATGAATTTACTAATGGTAAGCATTACATCACCAACGAACCGATCCCGCCTAAAGGTGGGAGCGGT
GGTAGCGGCGGTTCCCTGCCTGAAAGCGGCGGTGGCTCGGGGGGCTCCGGTGGGTCCTTGGCGGAAACCG
GTGGTGGCTCCGGGGGAAGCGGGGGCTCCGCTGAATACTGTCTGAGCTATGACACCGAAATTCTGACGGT
GGAGTACGGCTTTCTGCCAATAGGCAAGATCGTGGAAGAGCGCATTGAATGTACTGTCTATACCGTGGAT
AAAAACGGCTTCGTGTACACCCAGCCGATTGCACAGTGGCATAACCGTGGTGAGCAGGAGGTGTTCGAAT
ACTGCCTGGAGGACGGTTCTATCATTCGTGCGACGAAAGACCATAAATTCATGACCACAGATGGCCAGAT
GCTGCCAATCGACGAGATCTTTGAACGCGGTCTCGACCTGAAACAGGTTGACGGTCTGCCGGCGGCAAAT
GATGAAAACTATGCACTGGCGGCGTAACTCGAGCACCACCACCACCACCACTGAGATCCGGCTGCTAACA
AAGCCCGAAAGGAAGCTGAGTTGGCTGCTGCCACCGCTGAGCAATAACTAGCATAACCCCTTGGGGCCTC
TAAACGGGTCTTGAGGGGTTTTTTGCTGAAAGGAGGAACTATATCCGGAT
Features (pLannotate 1.2.2; 20 found; start..end, strand, type, name):
     12..467     +  rep_origin     f1 ori (sequence partly withheld): f1 bacteriophage origin of replication; arrow indicates direction of (+) strand synthesis
    494..551     +  promoter       AmpR promoter (fragment): bla
    560..1375    -  CDS            KanR: aminoglycoside phosphotransferase; aph(3')-Ia; confers resistance to kanamycin in bacteria or G418 (Geneticin®) in eukaryotes
   1497..2085    +  rep_origin     ori: high-copy-number ColE1/pMB1/pBR322/pUC origin of replication
   2271..2413    -  misc_feature   bom: basis of mobility region from pBR322
   2515..2706    -  CDS            rop: Rop protein, which maintains plasmids at low copy number; rop
   2723..3103    +  CDS            YPB1_ECOLX: Protein predicted: Swiss-Prot protein existence level 4. From Escherichia coli.
   3175..3466    -  CDS            TcR (fragment): tetracycline efflux protein; tet; confers resistance to tetracycline
   3481..3502    -  protein_bind   CAP binding site: CAP binding activates transcription in the presence of cAMP. E. coli catabolite activator protein
   3515..4597    -  CDS            lacI: lac repressor; lacI; The lac repressor binds to the lac operator to inhibit transcription in E. coli. This inhibition can be relieved by adding lactose or isopropyl-β-D-thiogalactopyranoside (IPTG).
   4598..4675    -  promoter       lacI promoter: lacI
   4683..4962    -  CDS            TcR (fragment): tetracycline efflux protein; tet; confers resistance to tetracycline
   4988..5006    +  promoter       T7 promoter: promoter for bacteriophage T7 RNA polymerase
   5007..5031    +  protein_bind   lac operator: The lac repressor binds to the lac operator to inhibit transcription in E. coli. This inhibition can be relieved by adding lactose or isopropyl-β-D-thiogalactopyranoside (IPTG). lac repressor encoded by lacI
   5046..5068    +  RBS            RBS: efficient ribosome binding site from bacteriophage T7 gene 10 (Olins and Rangwala, 1989)
   5229..5945    +  CDS            mClover1.5: mClover1.5 is a fluorescent protein published in 2016, derived from Aequorea victoria. It is reported to be a monomer.
   6741..7031    +  CDS            dnaE-N (fragment): DPO3A_SYNY3 - Experimental evidence at protein level: Swiss-Prot protein existence level 1. DNA polymerase III is a complex, multichain enzyme responsible for most of the replicative synthesis in bacteria. This DNA polymerase also exhibits 3' to 5' exonuclease activity. The alpha chain is the DNA polymerase (By similarity). From Synechocystis sp. (strain PCC 6803 / Kazusa).
   7095..7112    +  CDS            9xHis (fragment): 9xHis affinity tag
   7122..7171    +  CDS            SET1 (fragment): solubility-enhancement tag derived from T7 phage gene 10B
   7179..7226    +  terminator     T7 terminator: transcription terminator for bacteriophage T7 RNA polymerase
