[The description below was written by a language model from this plasmid's Addgene catalogue record and pLannotate feature annotations shown in this document.]
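Description:
mGreenLantern-[(A OR S) AND T] OR (C AND V)-SpyTag is a 7,251-nt bacterial expression plasmid built on pET 29b(+). It replicates through a ColE1/pBR322-type origin accompanied by the bom and rop elements (the catalogue lists it as high copy), carries an f1 origin, and is selected with kanamycin through the aph(3')-Ia gene. Expression follows the standard pET arrangement: a T7 promoter with an adjacent lac operator and the T7 gene 10 ribosome binding site drive the insert, a T7 terminator closes the unit, and plasmid-borne lacI keeps transcription repressed until induction in a host supplying T7 RNA polymerase.

The synthetic open reading frame encodes a single multidomain polypeptide whose parts are joined by repeated GGS linkers. According to the depositor's map, it runs from CfaC through mGreenLantern, a TEV cleavage site, SnoopTag, an HRV-3C site, SpyTag, a TVMV site, a 6xHis tag, SnoopCatcher, and recognition sites for the sortases eSrtA(4S9) and eSrtA(2A9), ending in CfaN and an SsrA tag. CfaC and CfaN are split-intein halves placed at opposite termini, and SnoopTag/SnoopCatcher is a covalent ligation pair. Together they are consistent with the associated publication's theme of a self-assembling, looped protein topology, though the record does not spell out the mechanism. The arrangement of cleavable sites within that topology sets the Boolean rule in the name: release requires either sortase plus TEV, or HRV-3C plus TVMV. SpyTag tethers the protein to materials, from which the green fluorescent cargo is released by the correct enzyme combination.

The automated annotation labels the fluorescent protein as mClover1.5 and CfaN as a dnaE-N fragment, which reflects sequence similarity. It also detects a vector-derived His fragment downstream.
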