Addgene plasmid #243789: mGreenLantern-[(A OR S) AND T] OR (C AND V)-SpyTag
Purpose: Expresses multifunctional construct enabling the [AND/(OR)]OR(AND)-gated release of mGreenLantern from materials in response to sortase eSrtA(2A9), sortase eSrtA(4S9), TEV, HRV-3C, TEV and TVMV proteases. Construct contains a SpyTag for material tethering.
Depositing lab: Cole DeForest. Depositing organization: University of Washington. Publication: Boolean logic-gated protein presentation through autonomously compiled molecular topology. Gharios R, Ross ML, Li A, Kottantharayil SP, Hoye J, DeForest CA. Nat Chem Biol. 2025 Oct 9. doi: 10.1038/s41589-025-02037-5. PubMed 41068299.
Backbone
  Vector backbone: pET 29b (+)
  Vector type: Bacterial Expression
Growth in bacteria
  Bacterial resistance: Kanamycin, 50 μg/mL
  Growth temperature: 37°C
  Growth strain: DH5alpha
  Copy number: High Copy
Gene/Insert
  Gene/Insert name: mGreenLantern
  Species: Synthetic
  Tag / fusion protein: 6x His tag (C terminal on insert); SsrA (C terminal on insert)
  Cloning method: Restriction Enzyme; 5′ cloning site Unknown (unknown if destroyed)
Terms and licenses: Academic/Nonprofit Terms; Industry Terms: Not Available to Industry
Depositor comments: MGSS-CfaC-GGS(x3)-mGreenLantern-GGS(x3)-TEVc-GGS(x3)-SnoopTag-GGS(x3)-HRV-3Cc-GGS(x3)-SpyTag-GGS(x3)-TVMVc-GGS(x3)-6xHis-GGS(x3)-SnoopCatcher-GGS(x3)-4S9c-GGS(x3)-2A9c-GGS(x3)-CfaN-SsrA
How to cite: mGreenLantern-[(A OR S) AND T] OR (C AND V)-SpyTag was a gift from Cole DeForest (Addgene plasmid # 243789 ; http://n2t.net/addgene:243789 ; RRID:Addgene_243789)
